>Addgene plasmid #14935 | IRES-GFP FoxG1 | addgene full sequence | sequence record 252277 | Addgene NGS Result
CGTTACATAACTTACGGTAAATGGCCCGCCTGGCTGACCGCCCAACGACCCCCGCCCATTGACGTCAATA
ATGACGTATGTTCCCATAGTAACGCCAATAGGGACTTTCCATTGACGTCAATGGGTGGAGTATTTACGGT
AAACTGCCCACTTGGCAGTACATCAAGTGTATCATATGCCAAGTACGCCCCCTATTGACGTCAATGACGG
TAAATGGCCCGCCTGGCATTATGCCCAGTACATGACCTTATGGGACTTTCCTACTTGGCAGTACATCTAC
GTATTAGTCATCGCTATTACCATGGTGATGCGGTTTTGGCAGTACATCAATGGGCGTGGATAGCGGTTTG
ACTCACGGGGATTTCCAAGTCTCCACCCCATTGACGTCAATGGGAGTTTGTTTTGGCACCAAAATCAACG
GGACTTTCCAAAATGTCGTAACAACTCCGCCCCATTGACGCAAATGGGCGGTAGGCGTGTACGGTGGGAG
GTCTATATAAGCAGAGCTGGTTTAGTGAACCGTCAGATCCGCTAGCGCTACCGGACTCAGATCTCGAGCT
CAAGCTTCGAATTCGTCGAGAGCGGGCTCCCGCGCCGCCGCCGCCGTTTCCCCCCGACGACTGGGTGATG
CTGGACATGGGAGATAGGAAAGAGGTGAAAATGATCCCCAAGTCCTCGTTCAGCATCAACAGCCTGGTGC
CCGAGGCGGTCCAGAACGACAACCACCACGCGAGCCACGGCCACCACAACAGCCACCACCCCCAGCACCA
CCACCACCACCACCACCATCACCACCACCCGCCGCCGCCCGCCCCGCAACCGCCGCCGCCGCCGCAGCAG
CAGCAGCCGCCGCCGCCGCCGCCCCCGGCACGGCAGCCCCCCCAGACGCGGGGCGCCCCGGCCGCCGACG
ACGACAAGGGCCCCCAGCAGCTGCTGCTCCCGCCGCCGCCACCGCCACCACCGGCCGCCGCCCTGGACGG
GGCTAAAGCGGACGGGCTGGGCGGCAAGGGCGAGCCGGGCGGCGGGCCGGGGGAGCTGGCGCCCGTCGGG
CCGGACGAGAAGGAGAAGGGCGCCGGCGCCGGGGGGGAGGAGAAGAAGGGGGCGGGCGAGGGCGGCAAGG
ACGGGGAGGGGGGCAAGGAGGGCGAGAAGAAGAACGGCAAGTACGAGAAGCCGCCGTTCAGCTACAACGC
GCTCATCATGATGGCCATCCGGCAGAGCCCCGAGAAGCGGCTCACGCTCAACGGCATCTACGAGTTCATC
ATGAAGAACTTCCCTTACTACCGCGAGAACAAGCAGGGCTGGCAGAACTCCATCCGCCACAATCTGTCCC
TCAACAAGTGCTTCGTGAAGGTGCCGCGCCACTACGACGACCCGGGCAAGGGCAACTACTGGATGCTGGA
CCCGTCGAGCGACGACGTGTTCATCGGCGGCACCACGGGCAAGCTGCGGCGCCGCTCCACCACCTCGCGG
GCCAAGCTGGCCTTCAAGCGCGGTGCGCGCCTCACCTCCACCGGCCTCACCTTCATGGACCGCGCCGGCT
CCCTCTACTGGCCCATGTCGCCCTTCCTGTCCCTGCACCACCCCCGCGCCAGCAGCACTTTGAGTTACAA
CGGCACCACGTCGGCCTACCCCAGCCACCCCATGCCCTACAGCTCCGTGTTGACTCAGAACTCGCTGGGC
AACAACCACTCCTTCTCCACCGCCAACGGCCTGAGCGTGGACCGGCTGGTCAACGGGGAGATCCCGTACG
CCACGCACCACCTCACGGCCGCCGCGCTAGCCGCCTCGGTGCCCTGCGGCCTGTCGGTGCCCTGCTCTGG
GACCTACTCCCTCAACCCCTGCTCCGTCAACCTGCTCGCGGGCCAGACCAGTTACTTTTTCCCCCACGTC
CCGCACCCGTCAATGACTTCGCAGAGCAGCACGTCCATGAGCGCCAGGGCCGCGTCCTCCTCCACGTCGC
CGCAGGCCCCCTCGACCCTGCCCTGTGAGTCTTTAAGACCCTCTTTGCCAAGTTTTACGACGGGACTGTC
TGGGGGACTGTCTGATTATTTCACACATCAAAATCAGGGGTCTTCTTCCAACCCTTTAATACATTAACAT
CCCTGGGACCAGACTGTAAGTGAACGTTTTACACACATTTGCATTGTAAATGATAATTAAAAAAATAAGT
CCAGGTATTTTTTATTAAGCCCCCCCCTCCCATTTCTGTACGTTTGTTCAGTCTCTAGGGTTGTTTATTA
TTCTAACAAGGTGTGGAGTGTCAGCGAGGTGCAATGTGGGGAGAATACATTGTAGAATATAAGGTTTGGA
AGTCAAATTATAGTAGAATGTGTATCTAAATAGTGACTGCTTTGCCATTTCATTCAAACCTGACAAGTCT
ATCTCTAAGAGCCGCCAGATTTCCATGTGTGCAGTATTATAAGTTATCATGGAACTATATGGTGGACGCA
GACCTTGAGAACAACCTAAATTATGGGGAGAATTTTAAAATGTTAAACTGTAATTTGTATTTAAAAAGCA
TTCGTAGTAAAGGTGCCCAAGAAATTATTTTGGCCATTTATTGTTTTGTCCTTTTCTTTAAAGAACTGTT
TTTTTTTCTTTTGTTTACTTTTAGACCAAAGATTGGGTTCTAGAAAATGCACTTGGTATACTAAGTATTA
AAACAAACAAAAAGGAAAGTTGTTTCAGTTGGCAACACTGCCCATTCAATTGAATCAGAAGGGGACAAAA
TTAACGATTGCCTTCAGTTTGTGTTGTGTATATTTTGATGTATGTGGTCACTAACAGGTCACTTTTATTT
TTTCTAAATGTAGTGAAATGTTAATACCTATTGTACTTATAGGTAAACCTTGCAAATATGTAACCTGTGT
TGCGCAAATGCCGCATAAATTTGAGTGATTGTTAATGTTGTCTTAAAATTTCTTGATTGTGATACTGTGG
TCATATGCCCGTGTTTGTCACTTACAAAAATGTTTACTATGAACACACAGAAATAAAAAATAGGCTAAAT
CCAAAAAAAAAAAAAAAACTCTCCAGCGCTGGATCCGCCCCTCTCCCTCCCCCCCCCCTAACGTTACTGG
CCGAAGCCGCTTGGAATAAGGCCGGTGTGCGTTTGTCTATATGTTATTTTCCACCATATTGCCGTCTTTT
GGCAATGTGAGGGCCCGGAAACCTGGCCCTGTCTTCTTGACGAGCATTCCTAGGGGTCTTTCCCCTCTCG
CCAAAGGAATGCAAGGTCTGTTGAATGTCGTGAAGGAAGCAGTTCCTCTGGAAGCTTCTTGAAGACAAAC
AACGTCTGTAGCGACCCTTTGCAGGCAGCGGAACCCCCCACCTGGCGACAGGTGCCTCTGCGGCCAAAAG
CCACGTGTATAAGATACACCTGCAAAGGCGGCACAACCCCAGTGCCACGTTGTGAGTTGGATAGTTGTGG
AAAGAGTCAAATGGCTCTCCTCAAGCGTATTCAACAAGGGGCTGAAGGATGCCCAGAAGGTACCCCATTG
TATGGGATCTGATCTGGGGCCTCGGTACACATGCTTTACATGTGTTTAGTCGAGGTTAAAAAAACGTCTA
GGCCCCCCGAACCACGGGGACGTGGTTTTCCTTTGAAAAACACGATGATAATATGGCCACAACCATGGTG
AGCAAGGGCGAGGAGCTGTTCACCGGGGTGGTGCCCATCCTGGTCGAGCTGGACGGCGACGTAAACGGCC
ACAAGTTCAGCGTGTCCGGCGAGGGCGAGGGCGATGCCACCTACGGCAAGCTGACCCTGAAGTTCATCTG
CACCACCGGCAAGCTGCCCGTGCCCTGGCCCACCCTCGTGACCACCCTGACCTACGGCGTGCAGTGCTTC
AGCCGCTACCCCGACCACATGAAGCAGCACGACTTCTTCAAGTCCGCCATGCCCGAAGGCTACGTCCAGG
AGCGCACCATCTTCTTCAAGGACGACGGCAACTACAAGACCCGCGCCGAGGTGAAGTTCGAGGGCGACAC
CCTGGTGAACCGCATCGAGCTGAAGGGCATCGACTTCAAGGAGGACGGCAACATCCTGGGGCACAAGCTG
GAGTACAACTACAACAGCCACAACGTCTATATCATGGCCGACAAGCAGAAGAACGGCATCAAGGTGAACT
TCAAGATCCGCCACAACATCGAGGACGGCAGCGTGCAGCTCGCCGACCACTACCAGCAGAACACCCCCAT
CGGCGACGGCCCCGTGCTGCTGCCCGACAACCACTACCTGAGCACCCAGTCCGCCCTGAGCAAAGACCCC
AACGAGAAGCGCGATCACATGGTCCTGCTGGAGTTCGTGACCGCCGCCGGGATCACTCTCGGCATGGACG
AGCTGTACAAGTAAAGCGGCCGCGACTCTAGATCATAATCAGCCATACCACATTTGTAGAGGTTTTACTT
GCTTTAAAAAACCTCCCACACCTCCCCCTGAACCTGAAACATAAAATGAATGCAATTGTTGTTGTTAACT
TGTTTATTGCAGCTTATAATGGTTACAAATAAAGCAATAGCATCACAAATTTCACAAATAAAGCATTTTT
TTCACTGCATTCTAGTTGTGGTTTGTCCAAACTCATCAATGTATCTTAAGGCGTAAATTGTAAGCGTTAA
TATTTTGTTAAAATTCGCGTTAAATTTTTGTTAAATCAGCTCATTTTTTAACCAATAGGCCGAAATCGGC
AAAATCCCTTATAAATCAAAAGAATAGACCGAGATAGGGT
[37 nt withheld, positions 4731-4767]
AAAGAACGTGGACTCCAACGTCAAAGG
[49 nt withheld, positions 4795-4843]
T
[91 nt withheld, positions 4845-4935]
G
[124 nt withheld, positions 4937-5060]
CAGGTGGCACTTTTCGGGGAAATGTGCGCGGAACCCCTATTTGTTTATTTTTCTAAATACATTCAAATAT
GTATCCGCTCATGAGACAATAACCCTGATAAATGCTTCAATAATATTGAAAAAGGAAGAGTCCTGAGGCG
GAAAGAACCAGCTGTGGAATGTGTGTCAGTTAGGGTGTGGAAAGTCCCCAGGCTCCCCAGCAGGCAGAAG
TATGCAAAGCATGCATCTCAATTAGTCAGCAACCAGGTGTGGAAAGTCCCCAGGCTCCCCAGCAGGCAGA
AGTATGCAAAGCATGCATCTCAATTAGTCAGCAACCATAGTCCCGCCCCTAACTCCGCCCATCCCGCCCC
TAACTCCGCCCAGTTCCGCCCATTCTCCGCCCCATGGCTGACTAATTTTTTTTATTTATGCAGAGGCCGA
GGCCGCCTCGGCCTCTGAGCTATTCCAGAAGTAGTGAGGAGGCTTTTTTGGAGGCCTAGGCTTTTGCAAA
GATCGATCAAGAGACAGGATGAGGATCGTTTCGCATGATTGAACAAGATGGATTGCACGCAGGTTCTCCG
GCCGCTTGGGTGGAGAGGCTATTCGGCTATGACTGGGCACAACAGACAATCGGCTGCTCTGATGCCGCCG
TGTTCCGGCTGTCAGCGCAGGGGCGCCCGGTTCTTTTTGTCAAGACCGACCTGTCCGGTGCCCTGAATGA
ACTGCAAGACGAGGCAGCGCGGCTATCGTGGCTGGCCACGACGGGCGTTCCTTGCGCAGCTGTGCTCGAC
GTTGTCACTGAAGCGGGAAGGGACTGGCTGCTATTGGGCGAAGTGCCGGGGCAGGATCTCCTGTCATCTC
ACCTTGCTCCTGCCGAGAAAGTATCCATCATGGCTGATGCAATGCGGCGGCTGCATACGCTTGATCCGGC
TACCTGCCCATTCGACCACCAAGCGAAACATCGCATCGAGCGAGCACGTACTCGGATGGAAGCCGGTCTT
GTCGATCAGGATGATCTGGACGAAGAGCATCAGGGGCTCGCGCCAGCCGAACTGTTCGCCAGGCTCAAGG
CGAGCATGCCCGACGGCGAGGATCTCGTCGTGACCCATGGCGATGCCTGCTTGCCGAATATCATGGTGGA
AAATGGCCGCTTTTCTGGATTCATCGACTGTGGCCGGCTGGGTGTGGCGGACCGCTATCAGGACATAGCG
TTGGCTACCCGTGATATTGCTGAAGAGCTTGGCGGCGAATGGGCTGACCGCTTCCTCGTGCTTTACGGTA
TCGCCGCTCCCGATTCGCAGCGCATCGCCTTCTATCGCCTTCTTGACGAGTTCTTCTGAGCGGGACTCTG
GGGTTCGAAATGACCGACCAAGCGACGCCCAACCTGCCATCACGAGATTTCGATTCCACCGCCGCCTTCT
ATGAAAGGTTGGGCTTCGGAATCGTTTTCCGGGACGCCGGCTGGATGATCCTCCAGCGCGGGGATCTCAT
GCTGGAGTTCTTCGCCCACCCTAGGGGGAGGCTAACTGAAACACGGAAGGAGACAATACCGGAAGGAACC
CGCGCTATGACGGCAATAAAAAGACAGAATAAAACGCACGGTGTTGGGTCGTTTGTTCATAAACGCGGGG
TTCGGTCCCAGGGCTGGCACTCTGTCGATACCCCACCGAGACCCCATTGGGGCCAATACGCCCGCGTTTC
TTCCTTTTCCCCACCCCACCCCCCAAGTTCGGGTGAAGGCCCAGGGCTCGCAGCCAACGTCGGGGCGGCA
GGCCCTGCCATAGCCTCAGGTTACTCATATATACTTTAGATTGATTTAAAACTTCATTTTTAATTTAAAA
GGATCTAGGTGAAGATCCTTTTTGATAATCTCATGACCAAAATCCCTTAACGTGAGTTTTCGTTCCACTG
AGCGTCAGACCCCGTAGAAAAGATCAAAGGATCTTCTTGAGATCCTTTTTTTCTGCGCGTAATCTGCTGC
TTGCAAACAAAAAAACCACCGCTACCAGCGGTGGTTTGTTTGCCGGATCAAGAGCTACCAACTCTTTTTC
CGAAGGTAACTGGCTTCAGCAGAGCGCAGATACCAAATACTGTTCTTCTAGTGTAGCCGTAGTTAGGCCA
CCACTTCAAGAACTCTGTAGCACCGCCTACATACCTCGCTCTGCTAATCCTGTTACCAGTGGCTGCTGCC
AGTGGCGATAAGTCGTGTCTTACCGGGTTGGACTCAAGACGATAGTTACCGGATAAGGCGCAGCGGTCGG
GCTGAACGGGGGGTTCGTGCACACAGCCCAGCTTGGAGCGAACGACCTACACCGAACTGAGATACCTACA
GCGTGAGCTATGAGAAAGCGCCACGCTTCCCGAAGGGAGAAAGGCGGACAGGTATCCGGTAAGCGGCAGG
GTCGGAACAGGAGAGCGCACGAGGGAGCTTCCAGGGGGAAACGCCTGGTATCTTTATAGTCCTGTCGGGT
TTCGCCACCTCTGACTTGAGCGTCGATTTTTGTGATGCTCGTCAGGGGGGCGGAGCCTATGGAAAAACGC
CAGCAACGCGGCCTTTTTACGGTTCCTGGCCTTTTGCTGGCCTTTTGCTCACATGTTCTTTCCTGCGTTA
TCCCCTGATTCTGTGGATAACCGTATTACCGCCATGCATTAGTTATTAATAGTAATCAATTACGGGGTCA
TTAGTTCATAGCCCATATATGGAGTTCCG
Features (pLannotate 1.2.2; 17 found; start..end, strand, type, name):
      1..304     +  enhancer       CMV enhancer: human cytomegalovirus immediate early enhancer
    305..508     +  promoter       CMV promoter: human cytomegalovirus (CMV) immediate early promoter
    531..574     +  misc_feature   MCS (fragment): multiple cloning site
    628..2094    +  CDS            FOXG1: FOXG1_HUMAN - Also known as FKH2, FKHL1, FKHL2, FKHL3, FKHL4, FOXG1A, FOXG1B, FOXG1C. Experimental evidence at protein level: Swiss-Prot protein existence level 1. Transcription repression factor which plays an important role in the establishment of the regional subdivision of the developing brain and in the development of the telencephalon. From Homo sapiens (Human).
   3048..3634    +  misc_feature   IRES2: internal ribosome entry site (IRES) of the encephalomyocarditis virus (EMCV)
   3635..4354    +  CDS            EGFP: the original enhanced GFP (Yang et al., 1996) mammalian codon-optimized
   4371..4454    +  CDS            large T antigen (fragment): large T antigen from SV40 (simian virus 40)
   4477..4598    +  polyA_signal   SV40 poly(A) signal: SV40 polyadenylation signal
   4632..5060    -  rep_origin     f1 ori (sequence partly withheld): f1 bacteriophage origin of replication; arrow indicates direction of (+) strand synthesis
   5087..5191    +  promoter       AmpR promoter: bla
   5193..5550    +  promoter       SV40 promoter: SV40 enhancer and early promoter
   5585..6379    +  CDS            NeoR/KanR: aminoglycoside phosphotransferase from Tn5; aph(3')-II (or nptII); confers resistance to neomycin, kanamycin, and G418 (Geneticin®)
   6400..6552    +  CDS            ble (fragment): BLE_KLEPN - Experimental evidence at protein level: Swiss-Prot protein existence level 1. Binding protein with a strong affinity to the bleomycin family of antibiotics. Binds to CL990; an antimitotic-antibiotic compound. From Klebsiella pneumoniae.
   6611..6658    +  polyA_signal   HSV TK poly(A) signal: herpes simplex virus thymidine kinase polyadenylation signal (Cole and Stacy, 1985)
   6749..6765    -  polyA_signal   bGH poly(A) signal (fragment): bovine growth hormone polyadenylation signal
   6987..7575    +  rep_origin     ori: high-copy-number ColE1/pMB1/pBR322/pUC origin of replication
   7690..7749    +  enhancer       CMV enhancer (fragment): human cytomegalovirus immediate early enhancer
