[The description below was written by a language model from this plasmid's Addgene catalogue record and pLannotate feature annotations shown in this document.]
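Description:
IRES-GFP FoxG1 is a mammalian expression plasmid built on the pIRES2-EGFP backbone, carrying human FOXG1 cloned between the EcoRI and BamHI sites of the multiple cloning site. The sequenced plasmid is about 7.7 kb. In bacteria it replicates from a high-copy ColE1/pUC-type origin and is selected with kanamycin. An f1 origin is also present, which in principle allows single-stranded DNA production. The same NeoR/KanR (Tn5 aminoglycoside phosphotransferase) gene serves both hosts. A bacterial bla-type promoter drives it in E. coli, while the SV40 enhancer/early promoter and an HSV TK polyadenylation signal allow G418 selection of transfected mammalian cells. The short ble, large T antigen and bGH poly(A) fragments in the annotation appear to be backbone remnants rather than functional units.

The payload is a bicistronic cassette driven by the human CMV immediate-early enhancer and promoter. The FOXG1 coding sequence encodes a forkhead-family transcriptional repressor involved in telencephalon development. It is followed by roughly 950 bp of unannotated sequence that may be 3′ cDNA sequence, since the depositor notes that the insert matches a GenBank cDNA entry. Next come the EMCV IRES, EGFP and the SV40 polyadenylation signal. Because EGFP is translated independently from the internal ribosome entry site on the same transcript, FOXG1 is produced as a separate protein rather than as a GFP fusion, despite the catalogue listing "IRES-GFP" under tags. Green fluorescence therefore marks the cells that express the transgene. This makes the construct suitable for identifying or sorting FOXG1-overexpressing cells after transient or stable transfection. The associated publication concerns Smad and forkhead pathway integration in neuroepithelial and glioblastoma cell proliferation.
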