Addgene plasmid #14935: IRES-GFP FoxG1
Depositing lab: Joan Massague. Publication: Integration of Smad and forkhead pathways in the control of neuroepithelial and glioblastoma cell proliferation. Seoane J, Le HV, Shen L, Anderson SA, Massague J. Cell. 2004 Apr 16. 117(2):211-23. 10.1016/S0092-8674(04)00298-3 PubMed 15084259.
Backbone
  Vector backbone: pIRES2-EGFP
  Backbone manufacturer: BD Biosciences
  Backbone size w/o insert (bp): 5300
  Vector type: Mammalian Expression
  Selectable markers: Neomycin (select with G418)
Growth in bacteria
  Bacterial resistance: Kanamycin, 50 μg/mL
  Growth temperature: 37°C
  Growth strain: DH5alpha
  Copy number: High Copy
Gene/Insert
  Gene/Insert name: FoxG1
  Species: H. sapiens (human)
  Entrez Gene: FOXG1 (a.k.a. BF1, BF2, FHKL3, FKH2, FKHL1, FKHL2, FKHL3, FKHL4, FOXG1A, FOXG1B, FOXG1C, HBF-1, HBF-2, HBF-3, HBF-G2, HBF2, HFK1, HFK2, HFK3, KHL2, QIN)
  Tag / fusion protein: IRES-GFP (C terminal on backbone)
  Cloning method: Restriction Enzyme; 5′ cloning site EcoRI (not destroyed); 3′ cloning site BamHI (not destroyed)
  Sequencing primers: 5′ CMV-F
Terms and licenses: Academic/Nonprofit Terms; Industry Terms: Not Available to Industry
Depositor comments: Please note that a nucleotide BLAST of the insert sequence returns a match to GenBank: BC035020.2.
How to cite: IRES-GFP FoxG1 was a gift from Joan Massague (Addgene plasmid # 14935 ; http://n2t.net/addgene:14935 ; RRID:Addgene_14935)
