>Addgene plasmid #14935 | IRES-GFP FoxG1 | addgene partial sequence | sequence record 21512 | CMV-F 5'-CGCAAATGGGCGGTAGGCGTG-3'
GATCCGCTAGCGCTACCGGACTCAGATCTCGAGCTCAAGCTTCGAATTCGTCGAGAGCGGGCTCCCGCGC
CGCCGCCGCCGTTTCCCCCCGACGACTGGGTGATGCTGGACATGGGAGATAGGAAAGAGGTGAAAATGAT
CCCCAAGTCCTCGTTCAGCATCAACAGCCTGGTGCCCGAGGCGGTCCAGAACGACAACCACCACGCGAGC
CACGGCCACCACAACAGCCACCACCCCCAGCACCACCACCACCACCACCACCATCACCACCACCCGCCGC
CGCCCGCCCCGCAACCGCCGCCGCCGCCGCAGCAGCAGCAGCCGCCGCCGCCGCCGCCCCCGGCACGGCA
GCCCCCCCAGACGCGGGGCGCCCCGGCCGCCGACGACGACAAGGGCCCCCAGCAGCTGCTGCTCCCGCCG
CCGCCACCGCCACCACCGGCCGCCGCCCTGGACGGGGCTAAAGCGGACGGGCTGGGCGGCAAGGGCGAGC
CGGGCGGCGGGCCGGGGGAGCTGGCGCCCGTCGGGCCGGACGAGAAGGAGAAGGGCGCCGGCGCCGGGGG
GGAGGAGAAGAAGGGGGCGGGCGAGGGCGGCAAGGACGGGGAGGGGGGCAAGGAGGGCGAGAAGAAGAAC
GGCAAGTACGAGAAGCCGCCGTTCAGCTACAACGCGCTCATCATGATGGCCATCCGGCAGAGCCCCGAGA
AGCGGCTCACGCTCAACGGCATCTACGAGTTCATCATGAAGAACTTCCCTTACTACCGCGAGAACAAGCA
GGGCTGGCAGAACTCCATCCGCCACAATCTG
