>Addgene plasmid #14935 | IRES-GFP FoxG1 | addgene partial sequence | sequence record 21513 | IRES-R 5'-CCTCACATTGCCAAAAGACG-3'
AACGTTAGGGGGGGGGGAGGGAGAGGGGCGGATCCAGCGCTGGAGAGTTTTTTTTTTTTTTTTGGATTTA
GCCTATTTTTTATTTCTGTGTGTTCATAGTAAACATTTTTGTAAGTGACAAACACGGGCATATGACCACA
GTATCACAATCAAGAAATTTTAAGACAACATTAACAATCACTCAAATTTATGCGGCATTTGCGCAACACA
GGTTACATATTTGCAAGGTTTACCTATAAGTACAATAGGTATTAACATTTCACTACATTTAGAAAAAATA
AAAGT
